>Addgene plasmid #208291 | pCMV-T7-BPNLS-ABE8e(V106W)-SpRY-BPNLS-P2A-EGFP (CA136) | addgene full sequence | sequence record 410846 | Addgene NGS Result
ATATGCCAAGTACGCCCCCTATTGACGTCAATGACGGTAAATGGCCCGCCTGGCATTATGCCCAGTACAT
GACCTTATGGGACTTTCCTACTTGGCAGTACATCTACGTATTAGTCATCGCTATTACCATGGTGATGCGG
TTTTGGCAGTACATCAATGGGCGTGGATAGCGGTTTGACTCACGGGGATTTCCAAGTCTCCACCCCATTG
ACGTCAATGGGAGTTTGTTTTGGCACCAAAATCAACGGGACTTTCCAAAATGTCGTAACAACTCCGCCCC
ATTGACGCAAATGGGCGGTAGGCGTGTACGGTGGGAGGTCTATATAAGCAGAGCTGGTTTAGTGAACCGT
CAGATCCGCTAGAGATCCGCGGCCGCTAATACGACTCACTATAGGGAGAGCCGCCACCATGAAACGGACA
GCCGACGGAAGCGAGTTCGAGTCACCAAAGAAGAAGCGGAAAGTCTCTGAGGTGGAGTTTTCCCACGAGT
ACTGGATGAGACATGCCCTGACCCTGGCCAAGAGGGCACGCGATGAGAGGGAGGTGCCTGTGGGAGCCGT
GCTGGTGCTGAACAATAGAGTGATCGGCGAGGGCTGGAACAGAGCCATCGGCCTGCACGACCCAACAGCC
CATGCCGAAATTATGGCCCTGAGACAGGGCGGCCTGGTCATGCAGAACTACAGACTGATTGACGCCACCC
TGTACGTGACATTCGAGCCTTGCGTGATGTGCGCCGGCGCCATGATCCACTCTAGGATCGGCCGCGTGGT
GTTTGGCTGGAGGAACAGCAAAAGAGGCGCCGCAGGCTCCCTGATGAACGTGCTGAACTACCCCGGCATG
AATCACCGCGTCGAAATTACCGAGGGAATCCTGGCAGATGAATGTGCCGCCCTGCTGTGCGATTTCTACC
GGATGCCTAGACAGGTGTTCAATGCTCAGAAGAAGGCCCAGAGCTCCATCAACTCCGGAGGATCTAGCGG
AGGCTCCTCTGGCTCTGAGACACCTGGCACAAGCGAGAGCGCAACACCTGAAAGCAGCGGGGGCAGCAGC
GGGGGGTCAGACAAGAAGTACAGCATCGGCCTGGCCATCGGCACCAACTCTGTGGGCTGGGCCGTGATCA
CCGACGAGTACAAGGTGCCCAGCAAGAAATTCAAGGTGCTGGGCAACACCGACCGGCACAGCATCAAGAA
GAACCTGATCGGAGCCCTGCTGTTCGACAGCGGCGAAACAGCCGAGAGAACCCGGCTGAAGAGAACCGCC
AGAAGAAGATACACCAGACGGAAGAACCGGATCTGCTATCTGCAAGAGATCTTCAGCAACGAGATGGCCA
AGGTGGACGACAGCTTCTTCCACAGACTGGAAGAGTCCTTCCTGGTGGAAGAGGATAAGAAGCACGAGCG
GCACCCCATCTTCGGCAACATCGTGGACGAGGTGGCCTACCACGAGAAGTACCCCACCATCTACCACCTG
AGAAAGAAACTGGTGGACAGCACCGACAAGGCCGACCTGCGGCTGATCTATCTGGCCCTGGCCCACATGA
TCAAGTTCCGGGGCCACTTCCTGATCGAGGGCGACCTGAACCCCGACAACAGCGACGTGGACAAGCTGTT
CATCCAGCTGGTGCAGACCTACAACCAGCTGTTCGAGGAAAACCCCATCAACGCCAGCGGCGTGGACGCC
AAGGCCATCCTGTCTGCCAGACTGAGCAAGAGCAGACGGCTGGAAAATCTGATCGCCCAGCTGCCCGGCG
AGAAGAAGAATGGCCTGTTCGGAAACCTGATTGCCCTGAGCCTGGGCCTGACCCCCAACTTCAAGAGCAA
CTTCGACCTGGCCGAGGATGCCAAACTGCAGCTGAGCAAGGACACCTACGACGACGACCTGGACAACCTG
CTGGCCCAGATCGGCGACCAGTACGCCGACCTGTTTCTGGCCGCCAAGAACCTGTCCGACGCCATCCTGC
TGAGCGACATCCTGAGAGTGAACACCGAGATCACCAAGGCCCCCCTGAGCGCCTCTATGATCAAGAGATA
CGACGAGCACCACCAGGACCTGACCCTGCTGAAAGCTCTCGTGCGGCAGCAGCTGCCTGAGAAGTACAAA
GAGATTTTCTTCGACCAGAGCAAGAACGGCTACGCCGGCTACATTGACGGCGGAGCCAGCCAGGAAGAGT
TCTACAAGTTCATCAAGCCCATCCTGGAAAAGATGGACGGCACCGAGGAACTGCTCGTGAAGCTGAACAG
AGAGGACCTGCTGCGGAAGCAGCGGACCTTCGACAACGGCAGCATCCCCCACCAGATCCACCTGGGAGAG
CTGCACGCCATTCTGCGGCGGCAGGAAGATTTTTACCCATTCCTGAAGGACAACCGGGAAAAGATCGAGA
AGATCCTGACCTTCCGCATCCCCTACTACGTGGGCCCTCTGGCCAGGGGAAACAGCAGATTCGCCTGGAT
GACCAGAAAGAGCGAGGAAACCATCACCCCCTGGAACTTCGAGGAAGTGGTGGACAAGGGCGCTTCCGCC
CAGAGCTTCATCGAGCGGATGACCAACTTCGATAAGAACCTGCCCAACGAGAAGGTGCTGCCCAAGCACA
GCCTGCTGTACGAGTACTTCACCGTGTATAACGAGCTGACCAAAGTGAAATACGTGACCGAGGGAATGAG
AAAGCCCGCCTTCCTGAGCGGCGAGCAGAAAAAGGCCATCGTGGACCTGCTGTTCAAGACCAACCGGAAA
GTGACCGTGAAGCAGCTGAAAGAGGACTACTTCAAGAAAATCGAGTGCTTCGACTCCGTGGAAATCTCCG
GCGTGGAAGATCGGTTCAACGCCTCCCTGGGCACATACCACGATCTGCTGAAAATTATCAAGGACAAGGA
CTTCCTGGACAATGAGGAAAACGAGGACATTCTGGAAGATATCGTGCTGACCCTGACACTGTTTGAGGAC
AGAGAGATGATCGAGGAACGGCTGAAAACCTATGCCCACCTGTTCGACGACAAAGTGATGAAGCAGCTGA
AGCGGCGGAGATACACCGGCTGGGGCAGGCTGAGCCGGAAGCTGATCAACGGCATCCGGGACAAGCAGTC
CGGCAAGACAATCCTGGATTTCCTGAAGTCCGACGGCTTCGCCAACAGAAACTTCATGCAGCTGATCCAC
GACGACAGCCTGACCTTTAAAGAGGACATCCAGAAAGCCCAGGTGTCCGGCCAGGGCGATAGCCTGCACG
AGCACATTGCCAATCTGGCCGGCAGCCCCGCCATTAAGAAGGGCATCCTGCAGACAGTGAAGGTGGTGGA
CGAGCTCGTGAAAGTGATGGGCCGGCACAAGCCCGAGAACATCGTGATCGAAATGGCCAGAGAGAACCAG
ACCACCCAGAAGGGACAGAAGAACAGCCGCGAGAGAATGAAGCGGATCGAAGAGGGCATCAAAGAGCTGG
GCAGCCAGATCCTGAAAGAACACCCCGTGGAAAACACCCAGCTGCAGAACGAGAAGCTGTACCTGTACTA
CCTGCAGAATGGGCGGGATATGTACGTGGACCAGGAACTGGACATCAACCGGCTGTCCGACTACGATGTG
GACCATATCGTGCCTCAGAGCTTTCTGAAGGACGACTCCATCGACAACAAGGTGCTGACCAGAAGCGACA
AGAACCGGGGCAAGAGCGACAACGTGCCCTCCGAAGAGGTCGTGAAGAAGATGAAGAACTACTGGCGGCA
GCTGCTGAACGCCAAGCTGATTACCCAGAGAAAGTTCGACAATCTGACCAAGGCCGAGAGAGGCGGCCTG
AGCGAACTGGATAAGGCCGGCTTCATCAAGAGACAGCTGGTGGAAACCCGGCAGATCACAAAGCACGTGG
CACAGATCCTGGACTCCCGGATGAACACTAAGTACGACGAGAATGACAAGCTGATCCGGGAAGTGAAAGT
GATCACCCTGAAGTCCAAGCTGGTGTCCGATTTCCGGAAGGATTTCCAGTTTTACAAAGTGCGCGAGATC
AACAACTACCACCACGCCCACGACGCCTACCTGAACGCCGTCGTGGGAACCGCCCTGATCAAAAAGTACC
CTAAGCTGGAAAGCGAGTTCGTGTACGGCGACTACAAGGTGTACGACGTGCGGAAGATGATCGCCAAGAG
CGAGCAGGAAATCGGCAAGGCTACCGCCAAGTACTTCTTCTACAGCAACATCATGAACTTTTTCAAGACC
GAGATTACCCTGGCCAACGGCGAGATCCGGAAGCGGCCTCTGATCGAGACAAACGGCGAAACCGGGGAGA
TCGTGTGGGATAAGGGCCGGGATTTTGCCACCGTGCGGAAAGTGCTGAGCATGCCCCAAGTGAATATCGT
GAAAAAGACCGAGGTGCAGACAGGCGGCTTCAGCAAAGAGTCTATCAGACCCAAGAGGAACAGCGATAAG
CTGATCGCCAGAAAGAAGGACTGGGACCCTAAGAAGTACGGCGGCTTCCTGTGGCCCACCGTGGCCTATT
CTGTGCTGGTGGTGGCCAAAGTGGAAAAGGGCAAGTCCAAGAAACTGAAGAGTGTGAAAGAGCTGCTGGG
GATCACCATCATGGAAAGAAGCAGCTTCGAGAAGAATCCCATCGACTTTCTGGAAGCCAAGGGCTACAAA
GAAGTGAAAAAGGACCTGATCATCAAGCTGCCTAAGTACTCCCTGTTCGAGCTGGAAAACGGCCGGAAGA
GAATGCTGGCCTCTGCCAAGCAGCTGCAGAAGGGAAACGAACTGGCCCTGCCCTCCAAATATGTGAACTT
CCTGTACCTGGCCAGCCACTATGAGAAGCTGAAGGGCTCCCCCGAGGATAATGAGCAGAAACAGCTGTTT
GTGGAACAGCACAAGCACTACCTGGACGAGATCATCGAGCAGATCAGCGAGTTCTCCAAGAGAGTGATCC
TGGCCGACGCTAATCTGGACAAAGTGCTGTCCGCCTACAACAAGCACCGGGATAAGCCCATCAGAGAGCA
GGCCGAGAATATCATCCACCTGTTTACCCTGACCAGACTGGGAGCCCCTAGAGCCTTCAAGTACTTTGAC
ACCACCATCGACCCCAAGCAGTACAGAAGCACCAAAGAGGTGCTGGACGCCACCCTGATCCACCAGAGCA
TCACCGGCCTGTACGAGACACGGATCGACCTGTCTCAGCTGGGAGGTGACTCTGGCGGCTCAAAAAGAAC
CGCCGACGGCAGCGAATTCGAGCCCAAGAAGAAGAGGAAAGTCGGAAGCGGAGCTACTAACTTCAGCCTG
CTGAAGCAGGCTGGAGACGTGGAGGAGAACCCTGGACCTATGGTGAGCAAGGGCGAGGAGCTGTTCACCG
GGGTGGTGCCCATCCTGGTCGAGCTGGACGGCGACGTAAACGGCCACAAGTTCAGCGTGTCCGGCGAGGG
CGAGGGCGATGCCACCTACGGCAAGCTGACCCTGAAGTTCATCTGCACCACCGGCAAGCTGCCCGTGCCC
TGGCCCACCCTCGTGACCACCCTGACCTATGGAGTGCAGTGCTTCAGCCGCTACCCCGACCACATGAAGC
AGCACGACTTCTTCAAGTCCGCCATGCCCGAAGGCTACGTCCAGGAGCGCACCATCTTCTTCAAGGACGA
CGGCAACTACAAGACCCGCGCCGAGGTGAAGTTCGAGGGCGACACCCTGGTGAACCGCATCGAGCTGAAG
GGCATCGACTTCAAGGAGGACGGCAACATCCTGGGGCACAAGCTGGAGTACAACTACAACAGCCACAACG
TCTATATCATGGCCGACAAGCAGAAGAACGGCATCAAGGTGAACTTCAAGATCCGCCACAACATCGAGGA
CGGCAGCGTGCAGCTCGCCGACCACTACCAGCAGAACACCCCCATCGGCGACGGCCCCGTGCTGCTGCCC
GACAACCACTACCTGAGCACCCAGTCCGCCCTGAGCAAAGACCCCAACGAGAAGCGCGATCACATGGTCC
TGCTGGAGTTCGTGACCGCCGCCGGGATCACTCTCGGCATGGACGAGCTGTACAAGTCTGGTGGTTCTCC
CAAGAAGAAGAGGAAAGTCTAACCGGTCATCATCACCATCACCATTGAGTTTAAACCCGCTGATCAGCCT
CGACTGTGCCTTCTAGTTGCCAGCCATCTGTTGTTTGCCCCTCCCCCGTGCCTTCCTTGACCCTGGAAGG
TGCCACTCCCACTGTCCTTTCCTAATAAAATGAGGAAATTGCATCGCATTGTCTGAGTAGGTGTCATTCT
ATTCTGGGGGGTGGGGTGGGGCAGGACAGCAAGGGGGAGGATTGGGAAGACAATAGCAGGCATGCTGGGG
ATGCGGTGGGCTCTATGGCTTCTGAGGCGGAAAGAACCAGCTGGGGCTCGATACCGTCGACCTCTAGCTA
GAGCTTGGCGTAATCATGGTCATAGCTGTTTCCTGTGTGAAATTGTTATCCGCTCACAATTCCACACAAC
ATACGAGCCGGAAGCATAAAGTGTAAAGCCTAGGGTGCCTAATGAGTGAGCTAACTCACATTAATTGCGT
TGCGCTCACTGCCCGCTTTCCAGTCGGGAAACCTGTCGTGCCAGCTGCATTAATGAATCGGCCAACGCGC
GGGGAGAGGCGGTTTGCGTATTGGGCGCTCTTCCGCTTCCTCGCTCACTGACTCGCTGCGCTCGGTCGTT
CGGCTGCGGCGAGCGGTATCAGCTCACTCAAAGGCGGTAATACGGTTATCCACAGAATCAGGGGATAACG
CAGGAAAGAACATGTGAGCAAAAGGCCAGCAAAAGGCCAGGAACCGTAAAAAGGCCGCGTTGCTGGCGTT
TTTCCATAGGCTCCGCCCCCCTGACGAGCATCACAAAAATCGACGCTCAAGTCAGAGGTGGCGAAACCCG
ACAGGACTATAAAGATACCAGGCGTTTCCCCCTGGAAGCTCCCTCGTGCGCTCTCCTGTTCCGACCCTGC
CGCTTACCGGATACCTGTCCGCCTTTCTCCCTTCGGGAAGCGTGGCGCTTTCTCATAGCTCACGCTGTAG
GTATCTCAGTTCGGTGTAGGTCGTTCGCTCCAAGCTGGGCTGTGTGCACGAACCCCCCGTTCAGCCCGAC
CGCTGCGCCTTATCCGGTAACTATCGTCTTGAGTCCAACCCGGTAAGACACGACTTATCGCCACTGGCAG
CAGCCACTGGTAACAGGATTAGCAGAGCGAGGTATGTAGGCGGTGCTACAGAGTTCTTGAAGTGGTGGCC
TAACTACGGCTACACTAGAAGAACAGTATTTGGTATCTGCGCTCTGCTGAAGCCAGTTACCTTCGGAAAA
AGAGTTGGTAGCTCTTGATCCGGCAAACAAACCACCGCTGGTAGCGGTGGTTTTTTTGTTTGCAAGCAGC
AGATTACGCGCAGAAAAAAAGGATCTCAAGAAGATCCTTTGATCTTTTCTACGGGGTCTGACACTCAGTG
GAACGAAAACTCACGTTAAGGGATTTTGGTCATGAGATTATCAAAAAGGATCTTCACCTAGATCCTTTTA
AATTAAAAATGAAGTTTTAAATCAATCTAAAGTATATATGAGTAAACTTGGTCTGACAGTTACCAATGCT
TAATCAGTGAGGCACCTATCTCAGCGATCTGTCTATTTCGTTCATCCATAGTTGCCTGACTCCCCGTCGT
GTAGATAACTACGATACGGGAGGGCTTACCATCTGGCCCCAGTGCTGCAATGATACCGCGAGACCCACGC
TCACCGGCTCCAGATTTATCAGCAATAAACCAGCCAGCCGGAAGGGCCGAGCGCAGAAGTGGTCCTGCAA
CTTTATCCGCCTCCATCCAGTCTATTAATTGTTGCCGGGAAGCTAGAGTAAGTAGTTCGCCAGTTAATAG
TTTGCGCAACGTTGTTGCCATTGCTACAGGCATCGTGGTGTCACGCTCGTCGTTTGGTATGGCTTCATTC
AGCTCCGGTTCCCAACGATCAAGGCGAGTTACATGATCCCCCATGTTGTGCAAAAAAGCGGTTAGCTCCT
TCGGTCCTCCGATCGTTGTCAGAAGTAAGTTGGCCGCAGTGTTATCACTCATGGTTATGGCAGCACTGCA
TAATTCTCTTACTGTCATGCCATCCGTAAGATGCTTTTCTGTGACTGGTGAGTACTCAACCAAGTCATTC
TGAGAATAGTGTATGCGGCGACCGAGTTGCTCTTGCCCGGCGTCAATACGGGATAATACCGCGCCACATA
GCAGAACTTTAAAAGTGCTCATCATTGGAAAACGTTCTTCGGGGCGAAAACTCTCAAGGATCTTACCGCT
GTTGAGATCCAGTTCGATGTAACCCACTCGTGCACCCAACTGATCTTCAGCATCTTTTACTTTCACCAGC
GTTTCTGGGTGAGCAAAAACAGGAAGGCAAAATGCCGCAAAAAAGGGAATAAGGGCGACACGGAAATGTT
GAATACTCATACTCTTCCTTTTTCAATATTATTGAAGCATTTATCAGGGTTATTGTCTCATGAGCGGATA
CATATTTGAATGTATTTAGAAAAATAAACAAATAGGGGTTCCGCGCACATTTCCCCGAAAAGTGCCACCT
GACGTCGACGGATCGGGAGATCGATCTCCCGATCCCCTAGGGTCGACTCTCAGTACAATCTGCTCTGATG
CCGCATAGTTAAGCCAGTATCTGCTCCCTGCTTGTGTGTTGGAGGTCGCTGAGTAGTGCGCGAGCAAAAT
TTAAGCTACAACAAGGCAAGGCTTGACCGACAATTGCATGAAGAATCTGCTTAGGGTTAGGCGTTTTGCG
CTGCTTCGCGATGTACGGGCCAGATATACGCGTTGACATTGATTATTGACTAGTTATTAATAGTAATCAA
TTACGGGGTCATTAGTTCATAGCCCATATATGGAGTTCCGCGTTACATAACTTACGGTAAATGGCCCGCC
TGGCTGACCGCCCAACGACCCCCGCCCATTGACGTCAATAATGACGTATGTTCCCATAGTAACGCCAATA
GGGACTTTCCATTGACGTCAATGGGTGGAGTATTTACGGTAAACTGCCCACTTGGCAGTACATCAAGTGT
ATC
Features (pLannotate 1.2.2; 17 found; start..end, strand, type, name):
    132..335     +  promoter       CMV promoter: human cytomegalovirus (CMV) immediate early promoter
    377..395     +  promoter       T7 promoter: promoter for bacteriophage T7 RNA polymerase
    466..957     +  CDS            tadA: TADA_ECOLI - Also known as yfhC. Experimental evidence at protein level: Swiss-Prot protein existence level 1. Catalyzes the deamination of adenosine to inosine at the wobble position 34 of tRNA(Arg2). Essential for cell viability. From Escherichia coli (strain K12).
   1060..5161    +  CDS            dCas9 (fragment): catalytically dead mutant of the Cas9 endonuclease from the Streptococcus pyogenes Type II CRISPR/Cas system RNA-guided DNA-binding protein that lacks endonuclease activity due to the D10A mutation in the RuvC catalytic domain and the N863A mutation in the HNH catalytic domain
   5290..6006    +  CDS            EGFP: EGFP is a basic (constitutively fluorescent) green fluorescent protein published in 1996, derived from Aequorea victoria. It is reported to be a rapidly-maturing weak dimer with moderate acid sensitivity.
   6094..6318    +  polyA_signal   bGH poly(A) signal: bovine growth hormone polyadenylation signal
   6322..6343    +  promoter       SV40 promoter (fragment): SV40 enhancer and early promoter
   6348..6364    +  misc_feature   MCS (fragment): pBluescript multiple cloning site
   6413..6429    -  protein_bind   lac operator: The lac repressor binds to the lac operator to inhibit transcription in E. coli. This inhibition can be relieved by adding lactose or isopropyl-β-D-thiogalactopyranoside (IPTG). lac repressor encoded by lacI
   6437..6467    -  promoter       lac promoter: promoter for the E. coli lac operon
   6482..6503    -  protein_bind   CAP binding site: CAP binding activates transcription in the presence of cAMP. E. coli catabolite activator protein
   6516..6608    -  CDS            lacI (fragment): lac repressor; lacI; The lac repressor binds to the lac operator to inhibit transcription in E. coli. This inhibition can be relieved by adding lactose or isopropyl-β-D-thiogalactopyranoside (IPTG).
   6791..7379    -  rep_origin     ori: high-copy-number ColE1/pMB1/pBR322/pUC origin of replication
   7550..8410    -  CDS            AmpR: β-lactamase; bla; confers resistance to ampicillin, carbenicillin, and related antibiotics
   8411..8515    -  promoter       AmpR promoter: bla
   8586..8630    -  misc_feature   bom (fragment): basis of mobility region from pBR322
   8785..131     +  enhancer       CMV enhancer (across the origin): human cytomegalovirus immediate early enhancer
