[The description below was written by a language model from this plasmid's Addgene catalogue record and pLannotate feature annotations shown in this document.]
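Description:
pCMV-T7-BPNLS-ABE8e(V106W)-SpRY-BPNLS-P2A-EGFP (CA136) is a 9,033 nt mammalian expression and in vitro transcription plasmid encoding a human codon-optimized adenine (A-to-G) base editor. It was built by Gibson cloning from the related pCMV-T7-ABE8e-nSpRY-P2A-EGFP backbone. In E. coli it is maintained at high copy through a ColE1/pUC-type origin and selected with ampicillin via the β-lactamase gene. Short remnants of lac regulatory elements, an SV40 promoter fragment and a bom fragment are backbone leftovers with no stated role.

The expression cassette begins with the CMV enhancer and immediate early promoter, followed by a T7 promoter, so the same open reading frame can be expressed after transfection of mammalian cells or transcribed into mRNA with T7 RNA polymerase. The coding sequence is a single fusion. An N-terminal bipartite nuclear localization signal (BPNLS) precedes an evolved E. coli TadA deaminase domain carrying the ABE8e mutations plus V106W. This is joined to SpRY, an engineered Streptococcus pyogenes Cas9 variant with a set of PAM-interacting substitutions that greatly relax PAM requirements. According to the record, SpRY is present as a D10A nickase. The automated annotation labels this region as a dCas9 fragment, which likely reflects sequence similarity rather than a catalytically dead enzyme. A second BPNLS, a P2A self-cleaving peptide and EGFP follow, so that EGFP is produced as a separate protein marking expressing cells, and a bGH polyadenylation signal terminates the transcript.

No guide RNA cassette is annotated, so the guide must be supplied separately. The associated work concerns optimizing base editors for functional correction of SMN2 as a treatment approach for spinal muscular atrophy.
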