Addgene plasmid #208291: pCMV-T7-BPNLS-ABE8e(V106W)-SpRY-BPNLS-P2A-EGFP (CA136)
Purpose: CMV and T7 promoter expression plasmid for human codon optimized ABE8e(V106W) A-to-G base editor with SpRY(D10A) and P2A-EGFP
Depositing lab: Benjamin Kleinstiver. Depositing organization: Massachusetts General Hospital. Publication: Optimization of base editors for the functional correction of SMN2 as a treatment for spinal muscular atrophy. Alves CRR, Ha LL, Yaworski R, Sutton ER, Lazzarotto CR, Christie KA, Reilly A, Beauvais A, Doll RM, de la Cruz D, Maguire CA, Swoboda KJ, Tsai SQ, Kothary R, Kleinstiver BP. Nat Biomed Eng. 2023 Dec 6. doi: 10.1038/s41551-023-01132-z. PubMed 38057426.
Backbone
  Vector backbone: pCMV-T7-ABE8e-nSpRY-P2A-EGFP (KAC1069)
  Backbone manufacturer: Benjamin Kleinstiver (Addgene plasmid # 185912)
  Vector type: Mammalian Expression, CRISPR ; in vitro transcription; T7 promoter
Growth in bacteria
  Bacterial resistance: Ampicillin, 100 μg/mL
  Growth temperature: 37°C
  Growth strain: DH5alpha
  Copy number: High Copy
Gene/Insert
  Gene/Insert name: pCMV-T7-BPNLS-ABE8e(V106W)-SpRY-BPNLS-P2A-EGFP (alt names: CA136; ABE8e(V106W)-SpRY)
  Species: Synthetic
  Mutation: ABE8e mutations and V106W in TadA and nSpRY(D10A/A61R/L1111R/D1135L/S1136W/G1218K/E1219Q/N1317R/A1322R/R1333P/R1335Q/T1337R)
  Promoter: CMV and T7
  Tag / fusion protein: BPNLS (N terminal on insert); BPNLS-P2A-EGFP (C terminal on insert)
  Cloning method: Gibson Cloning
  Sequencing primers: 5′ oBK6928-CCAAGTCTCCACCCCATTGACG; 3′ oBK219-GGGAGTGGCACCTTCCAGGGTC
Terms and licenses: Academic/Nonprofit Terms; Industry Terms: Not Available to Industry
How to cite: pCMV-T7-BPNLS-ABE8e(V106W)-SpRY-BPNLS-P2A-EGFP (CA136) was a gift from Benjamin Kleinstiver (Addgene plasmid # 208291 ; http://n2t.net/addgene:208291 ; RRID:Addgene_208291)
